Addgene plasmid #228336: pMT2013
Purpose: Doxycycline-regulatable EGFP expression
Depositing lab: Jun Ishii. Publication: Designing strong inducible synthetic promoters in yeasts. Tominaga M, Shima Y, Nozaki K, Ito Y, Someda M, Shoya Y, Hashii N, Obata C, Matsumoto-Kitano M, Suematsu K, Matsukawa T, Hosoya K, Hashiba N, Kondo A, Ishii J. Nat Commun. 2024 Dec 19;15(1):10653. doi: 10.1038/s41467-024-54865-z. PubMed 39702268.
Backbone
  Vector backbone: pUC19
  Vector type: Yeast Expression, Synthetic Biology
  Selectable markers: Hygromycin
Growth in bacteria
  Bacterial resistance: Ampicillin, 100 μg/mL
  Growth temperature: 37°C
  Growth strain: DH5alpha
  Copy number: High Copy
Gene/Insert
  Gene/Insert name: EGFP
  Species: Synthetic; Aequorea victoria
  Promoter: Doxycycline regulatable synthetic promoter (KpPhl14.1)
  Cloning method: Ligation Independent Cloning
Terms and licenses: Academic/Nonprofit Terms; Industry Terms: Not Available to Industry
How to cite: pMT2013 was a gift from Jun Ishii (Addgene plasmid # 228336 ; http://n2t.net/addgene:228336 ; RRID:Addgene_228336)
