[The description below was written by a language model from this plasmid's Addgene catalogue record and pLannotate feature annotations shown in this document.]
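Description:
pMT2013 is a pUC19-based yeast expression plasmid of about 7.7 kb, built as a synthetic-biology reporter for doxycycline-regulatable EGFP expression. In E. coli it is maintained at high copy from the ColE1/pUC origin and selected through the β-lactamase (AmpR) gene. Remnants of the pUC lac region (CAP site, lac promoter and operator, lacZα fragment) flank the inserted cassettes. No yeast replication origin (2μ or CEN/ARS) is annotated, which suggests the plasmid is meant for chromosomal integration, although the record does not state this. Yeast selection relies on hygromycin resistance, with the hph phosphotransferase gene placed between a TEF1 promoter fragment and a CYC1 terminator fragment. A full-length S. cerevisiae ARG4 (argininosuccinate lyase) coding sequence is also annotated upstream of the reporter. It could serve as an auxotrophic marker or an integration homology region, but its role is not recorded.

The payload is EGFP under the synthetic promoter listed as KpPhl14.1. In the feature table, this region appears as two blocks matching tet-operator arrays (annotated as tight TRE fragments), separated by a short GAL1 promoter-like segment and followed by a fragment of the Komagataella phaffii (Pichia pastoris) AOX1 promoter that presumably provides the core promoter. EGFP is followed by the AOX1 terminator. The "Kp" prefix and the AOX1 elements point to K. phaffii as the intended host, though the catalogue entry does not name one. No tet-responsive transactivator or repressor is annotated, so that regulator must presumably be supplied by the host strain or another construct. The plasmid comes from work on designing strong inducible synthetic promoters in yeasts, where EGFP fluorescence would report promoter strength and inducibility.
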