Features (pLannotate 1.2.2; 25 found; start..end, strand, type, name):
    100..204     +  promoter       AmpR promoter: bla
    205..1065    +  CDS            AmpR: β-lactamase; bla; confers resistance to ampicillin, carbenicillin, and related antibiotics
   1236..1824    +  rep_origin     ori: high-copy-number ColE1/pMB1/pBR322/pUC origin of replication
   2007..2099    +  CDS            lacI (fragment): lac repressor; lacI; The lac repressor binds to the lac operator to inhibit transcription in E. coli. This inhibition can be relieved by adding lactose or isopropyl-β-D-thiogalactopyranoside (IPTG).
   2112..2133    +  protein_bind   CAP binding site: CAP binding activates transcription in the presence of cAMP. E. coli catabolite activator protein
   2148..2178    +  promoter       lac promoter: promoter for the E. coli lac operon
   2186..2202    +  protein_bind   lac operator: The lac repressor binds to the lac operator to inhibit transcription in E. coli. This inhibition can be relieved by adding lactose or isopropyl-β-D-thiogalactopyranoside (IPTG). lac repressor encoded by lacI
   2247..2315    +  CDS            DED81 (fragment): SYNC_SACPA - Protein inferred from homology: Swiss-Prot protein existence level 3. From Saccharomyces paradoxus (Yeast) (Saccharomyces douglasii).
   2507..3871    +  CDS            ARG4: ARLY_YEAST - Experimental evidence at protein level: Swiss-Prot protein existence level 1. From Saccharomyces cerevisiae (strain ATCC 204508 / S288c) (Baker's yeast).
   3934..3954    -  misc_feature   MCS (fragment): pBluescript multiple cloning site
   3952..4200    +  promoter       tight TRE promoter (fragment): Tet-responsive promoter PTight, consisting of seven tet operator sequences followed by the minimal CMV promoter
   4201..4228    +  promoter       GAL1 promoter (fragment): S. cerevisiae GAL1; inducible promoter, regulated by Gal4
   4235..4483    +  promoter       tight TRE promoter (fragment): Tet-responsive promoter PTight, consisting of seven tet operator sequences followed by the minimal CMV promoter
   4503..4668    +  promoter       AOX1 promoter (fragment): Pichia pastoris AOX1; inducible promoter, regulated by methanol
   4675..5391    +  CDS            EGFP: EGFP is a basic (constitutively fluorescent) green fluorescent protein published in 1996, derived from Aequorea victoria. It is reported to be a rapidly-maturing weak dimer with moderate acid sensitivity.
   5400..5465    +  CDS            AOX1 (fragment): ALOX1_KOMPC - Experimental evidence at protein level: Swiss-Prot protein existence level 1. Major isoform of alcohol oxidase, which catalyzes the oxidation of methanol to formaldehyde and hydrogen peroxide, the first step in the methanol utilization pathway of methylotrophic yeasts. From Komagataella phaffii (strain ATCC 76273 / CBS 7435 / CECT 11047 / NRRL Y-11430 / Wegner 21-1) (Yeast) (Pichia pastoris).
   5469..5715    +  terminator     AOX1 terminator: Pichia pastoris AOX1; transcription terminator for AOX1
   5736..5761    -  misc_feature   MCS (fragment): pUC18/19 multiple cloning site
   5760..6098    +  promoter       TEF1 promoter (fragment): S. cerevisiae TEF1; promoter for EF-1α
   6112..7134    +  CDS            hph: KHYB_ECOLX - Experimental evidence at protein level: Swiss-Prot protein existence level 1. The aminoglycoside phosphotransferases achieve inactivation of their antibiotic substrates by phosphorylation. Only phosphorylates hygromycin and closely related compounds such as demethyl analogs and destomycin. From Escherichia coli.
   7149..7262    +  terminator     CYC1 terminator (fragment): S. cerevisiae CYC1; transcription terminator for CYC1
   7265..7322    -  CDS            lacI (fragment): lac repressor; lacI; The lac repressor binds to the lac operator to inhibit transcription in E. coli. This inhibition can be relieved by adding lactose or isopropyl-β-D-thiogalactopyranoside (IPTG).
   7340..7497    +  CDS            lacZα (fragment): LacZα fragment of β-galactosidase; lacZ fragment
   7503..7602    -  misc_feature   bom (fragment): basis of mobility region from pBR322
   7704..5       -  CDS            rop (fragment) (across the origin): Rop protein, which maintains plasmids at low copy number; rop
>Addgene plasmid #228336 | pMT2013 | addgene full sequence | sequence record 462054 | Addgene Long Read Sequencing Result
GCGAGACGAAAGGGCCTCGTGATACGCCTATTTTTATAGGTTAATGTCATGATAATAATGGTTTCTTAGA
CGTCAGGTGGCACTTTTCGGGGAAATGTGCGCGGAACCCCTATTTGTTTATTTTTCTAAATACATTCAAA
TATGTATCCGCTCATGAGACAATAACCCTGATAAATGCTTCAATAATATTGAAAAAGGAAGAGTATGAGT
ATTCAACATTTCCGTGTCGCCCTTATTCCCTTTTTTGCGGCATTTTGCCTTCCTGTTTTTGCTCACCCAG
AAACGCTGGTGAAAGTAAAAGATGCTGAAGATCAGTTGGGTGCACGAGTGGGTTACATCGAACTGGATCT
CAACAGCGGTAAGATCCTTGAGAGTTTTCGCCCCGAAGAACGTTTTCCAATGATGAGCACTTTTAAAGTT
CTGCTATGTGGCGCGGTATTATCCCGTATTGACGCCGGGCAAGAGCAACTCGGTCGCCGCATACACTATT
CTCAGAATGACTTGGTTGAGTACTCACCAGTCACAGAAAAGCATCTTACGGATGGCATGACAGTAAGAGA
ATTATGCAGTGCTGCCATAACCATGAGTGATAACACTGCGGCCAACTTACTTCTGACAACGATCGGAGGA
CCGAAGGAGCTAACCGCTTTTTTGCACAACATGGGGGATCATGTAACTCGCCTTGATCGTTGGGAACCGG
AGCTGAATGAAGCCATACCAAACGACGAGCGTGACACCACGATGCCTGTAGCAATGGCAACAACGTTGCG
CAAACTATTAACTGGCGAACTACTTACTCTAGCTTCCCGGCAACAATTAATAGACTGGATGGAGGCGGAT
AAAGTTGCAGGACCACTTCTGCGCTCGGCCCTTCCGGCTGGCTGGTTTATTGCTGATAAATCTGGAGCCG
GTGAGCGTGGGTCTCGCGGTATCATTGCAGCACTGGGGCCAGATGGTAAGCCCTCCCGTATCGTAGTTAT
CTACACGACGGGGAGTCAGGCAACTATGGATGAACGAAATAGACAGATCGCTGAGATAGGTGCCTCACTG
ATTAAGCATTGGTAACTGTCAGACCAAGTTTACTCATATATACTTTAGATTGATTTAAAACTTCATTTTT
AATTTAAAAGGATCTAGGTGAAGATCCTTTTTGATAATCTCATGACCAAAATCCCTTAACGTGAGTTTTC
GTTCCACTGAGCGTCAGACCCCGTAGAAAAGATCAAAGGATCTTCTTGAGATCCTTTTTTTCTGCGCGTA
ATCTGCTGCTTGCAAACAAAAAAACCACCGCTACCAGCGGTGGTTTGTTTGCCGGATCAAGAGCTACCAA
CTCTTTTTCCGAAGGTAACTGGCTTCAGCAGAGCGCAGATACCAAATACTGTTCTTCTAGTGTAGCCGTA
GTTAGGCCACCACTTCAAGAACTCTGTAGCACCGCCTACATACCTCGCTCTGCTAATCCTGTTACCAGTG
GCTGCTGCCAGTGGCGATAAGTCGTGTCTTACCGGGTTGGACTCAAGACGATAGTTACCGGATAAGGCGC
AGCGGTCGGGCTGAACGGGGGGTTCGTGCACACAGCCCAGCTTGGAGCGAACGACCTACACCGAACTGAG
ATACCTACAGCGTGAGCTATGAGAAAGCGCCACGCTTCCCGAAGGGAGAAAGGCGGACAGGTATCCGGTA
AGCGGCAGGGTCGGAACAGGAGAGCGCACGAGGGAGCTTCCAGGGGGAAACGCCTGGTATCTTTATAGTC
CTGTCGGGTTTCGCCACCTCTGACTTGAGCGTCGATTTTTGTGATGCTCGTCAGGGGGGCGGAGCCTATG
GAAAAACGCCAGCAACGCGGCCTTTTTACGGTTCCTGGCCTTTTGCTGGCCTTTTGCTCACATGTTCTTT
CCTGCGTTATCCCCTGATTCTGTGGATAACCGTATTACCGCCTTTGAGTGAGCTGATACCGCTCGCCGCA
GCCGAACGACCGAGCGCAGCGAGTCAGTGAGCGAGGAAGCGGAAGAGCGCCCAATACGCAAACCGCCTCT
CCCCGCGCGTTGGCCGATTCATTAATGCAGCTGGCACGACAGGTTTCCCGACTGGAAAGCGGGCAGTGAG
CGCAACGCAATTAATGTGAGTTAGCTCACTCATTAGGCACCCCAGGCTTTACACTTTATGCTTCCGGCTC
GTATGTTGTGTGGAATTGTGAGCGGATAACAATTTCACACAGGAAACAGCTATGACCATGATTACGCCGC
TAGCCATGGTTGTGCGACAGATTCACTGTGAAAGACTGTTCATTATACCCACGTTTCACTGGGAGATGTA
AGCCTTAGGTGTTTTACCCTGATTAGATAATACAATAACCAACAGAAATACGAGAATCTAAACTAATTTC
GATGATTCATTTTTCTTTTTACCGCGCTGCCTCTTTTGGCAATTCTTTCACCTATATTCTACCTTCTCTT
TCCTTTTGTTCTAAACTTATTACCAGCTATCTATGTCGAATCAAGAAGAAGGACTTAAACTGTGGGGTGG
CAGGTTTACTGGGGCTACTGACCCCTTGATGGATTTGTATAACGCTTCCTTACCTTACGACAAGAAAATG
TACAAGGTGGATTTAGAAGGAACAAAAGTTTACACTGAGGGCCTGGAGAAAATTAATTTGCTAACTAAAG
ACGAACTAAGTGAGATTCATCGTGGTCTCAAATTGATTGAAGCAGAGTGGGCAGAAGGGAAGTTTGTTGA
GAAGCCAGGGGATGAGGATATTCACACTGCTAATGAACGTCGCTTGGGTGAGTTGATTGGTCGTGGAATC
TCTGGTAAGGTTCATACCGGAAGGTCTAGAAATGATCAAGTTGCCACTGATATGCGGTTGTATGTCAGAG
ACAATCTAACTCAGTTGGCTGACTATCTGAAGCAGTTCATTCAAGTAATCATCAAGAGAGCTGAACAGGA
AATAGACGTCTTGATGCCCGGTTATACTCACTTGCAAAGAGCTCAACCAATCAGATGGTCTCACTGGTTG
AGCATGTATGCTACCTATTTCACTGAAGATTATGAGAGACTGAATCAAATCGTTAAAAGGTTGAACAAAT
CCCCATTGGGAGCTGGAGCTTTGGCTGGTCATCCTTATGGAATTGATCGTGAATACATTGCTGAGAGATT
AGGGTTTGATTCTGTTATTGGTAATTCTTTGGCCGCTGTTTCAGACAGAGATTTTGTAGTCGAAACCATG
TTCTGGTCTTCGTTGTTTATGAATCATATTTCTCGATTCTCAGAAGATTTGATCATTTACTCCACTGGAG
AGTTTGGATTTATCAAGTTGGCAGATGCTTATTCTACTGGATCTTCTCTGATGCCTCAAAAAAAAAACCC
AGACTCTTTGGAGTTATTGAGGGGTAAATCTGGTAGATGTTTTGGGGCCTTGGCTGGTTTCCTCATGTCT
ATTAAGTCCATTCCGTCAACCTATAACAAAGATATGCAAGAGGATAAGGAGCCTTTATTTGATACTCTAA
TCACTGTAGAGCACTCGATTTTGATAGCATCCGGTGTAGTTTCTACCTTGAACATTGATGCCGAACGAAT
GAAGAATGCTCTAACTATGGATATGCTGGCTACAGATCTTGCCGACTATTTAGTTAGAAGGGGAGTTCCA
TTCAGAGAAACTCACCACATTTCTGGTGAATGTGTCAGACAAGCCGAGGAGTTGAACCTTTCTGGTATTG
ATCAGTTGTCCCTCGAACAATTGAAATCCATTGACTCCCGTTTTGAGGCTGATGTGGCTTCAACGTTTGA
CTTTGAAGCCAGTGTTGAAAAAAGAACTGCCACCGGAGGAACTTCTAAGACTGCTGTTTTAAAGCAATTG
GATGCACTGAATGAAAAGCTAGAGTCTTGACTGCAGGTCGACCTATTACGCCAGCGGATCCCGACTCACT
ATAGGGCGAATTGGGTACCGGGCCCCCCCTCGAGTTTACTCCCTATCAGTGATAGAGAACGTATGTCGAG
TTTACTCCCTATCAGTGATAGAGAACGATGTCGAGTTTACTCCCTATCAGTGATAGAGAACGTATGTCGA
GTTTACTCCCTATCAGTGATAGAGAACGTATGTCGAGTTTACTCCCTATCAGTGATAGAGAACGATGTCG
AGTTTACTCCCTATCAGTGATAGAGAACGTATGTCGAGTTTACTCCCTATCAGTGATAGAGAACGTATGT
GGATGATAATGCGATTAGTTTTTTAGCCCCCCTCGAGTTTACTCCCTATCAGTGATAGAGAACGTATGTC
GAGTTTACTCCCTATCAGTGATAGAGAACGATGTCGAGTTTACTCCCTATCAGTGATAGAGAACGTATGT
CGAGTTTACTCCCTATCAGTGATAGAGAACGTATGTCGAGTTTACTCCCTATCAGTGATAGAGAACGTAT
GTCGAGTTTATCCCTATCAGTGATAGAGAACGTATGTCGAGTTTACTCCCTATCAGTGATAGAGAACGTA
TGTGGATGATAATGCTATCGATAGCAATATATAAACAGAAGGAAGCTGCCCTGTCTTAAACCTTTTTTTT
TATCATCATTATTAGCTTACTTTCATAATTGCGACTGGTTCCAATTGACAAGCTTTTGATTTTAACGACT
TTTAACGACAACTTGAGAAGATCAAAAAACAACTAATTATTCGAAACGACTAGTATGGTTTCTAAGGGTG
AAGAGTTGTTCACTGGTGTTGTTCCAATCTTGGTTGAGTTGGACGGTGACGTTAACGGACACAAGTTCTC
TGTTTCTGGTGAAGGTGAGGGTGACGCTACTTACGGAAAGTTGACTTTGAAGTTCATCTGTACTACTGGT
AAGTTGCCAGTTCCATGGCCAACTTTGGTTACTACTTTGACTTACGGTGTTCAGTGTTTCTCCAGATACC
CAGACCACATGAAGCAGCACGATTTCTTCAAGTCTGCTATGCCAGAGGGTTACGTTCAAGAGAGAACTAT
CTTCTTCAAGGACGACGGTAACTACAAGACTAGAGCTGAGGTTAAGTTCGAGGGTGACACATTGGTTAAC
AGAATCGAGTTGAAGGGTATCGACTTCAAAGAGGACGGAAACATCTTGGGTCACAAGTTGGAGTACAACT
ACAACTCCCACAACGTTTACATCATGGCTGACAAGCAGAAGAACGGTATCAAGGTTAACTTCAAGATCAG
ACACAACATCGAGGACGGTTCCGTTCAATTGGCTGACCACTACCAACAGAACACTCCAATTGGTGACGGT
CCAGTTTTGTTGCCAGACAACCACTACTTGTCCACTCAATCCGCTTTGTCCAAGGACCCAAACGAGAAGA
GAGATCACATGGTTTTGTTGGAGTTCGTTACTGCTGCTGGTATCACTTTGGGTATGGACGAGTTGTACAA
GTAACTCGAGCCTTAGACATGACTGTTCCTCAGTTCAAGTTGGGCACTTACGAGAAGACCGGTCTTGCTA
GATTCTAATCAAGAGGATGTCAGAATGCCATTTGCCTGAGAGATGCAGGCTTCATTTTTGATACTTTTTT
ATTTGTAACCTATATAGTATAGGATTTTTTTTGTCATTTTGTTTCTTCTCGTACGAGCTTGCTCCTGATC
AGCCTATCTCGCAGCTGATGAATATCTTGTGGTAGGGGTTTGGGAAAATCATTCGAGTTTGATGTTTTTC
TTGGTATTTCCCACTCCTCTTCAGAGTACAGAAGATTAAGTGAGACGTTCGTTTGTGCAAGCTTAGATCC
CCGGGTACCGAGCTCGAATTCGCCGTACCACTTCAAAACACCCAAGCACAGCATACTAAATTTCCCCTCT
TTCTTCCTCTAGGGTGTCGTTAATTACCCGTACTAAAGGTTTGGAAAAGAAAAAAGAGACCGCCTCGTTT
CTTTTTCTTCGTCGAAAAAGGCAATAAAAATTTTTATCACGTTTCTTTTTCTTGAAAATTTTTTTTTTTG
ATTTTTTTCTCTTTCGATGACCTCCCATTGATATTTAAGTTAATAAACGGTCTTCAATTTCTCAAGTTTC
AGTTTCATTTTTCTTGTTCTATTACAACTTTTTTTACTTCTTGCTCATTAGAAAGAAAGCATAGCAATCT
AATCTAAGTTTTAATTACAAAATGAAGAAGCCAGAGTTGACTGCTACTTCCGTTGAGAAGTTCTTGATCG
AGAAGTTCGACTCCGTTTCCGACTTGATGCAATTGTCTGAAGGTGAAGAGTCCAGAGCTTTCTCCTTTGA
CGTTGGTGGTAGAGGTTACGTTTTGAGAGTTAATTCCTGTGCTGACGGTTTCTACAAGGACAGATACGTT
TACAGACACTTCGCTTCCGCTGCTTTGCCAATTCCAGAGGTTTTGGACATTGGTGAGTTCTCCGAGTCCT
TGACTTACTGTATCTCCAGAAGAGCTCAGGGAGTTACATTGCAAGACTTGCCAGAAACTGAGTTGCCAGC
TGTTTTGCAACCAGTTGCTGAAGCTATGGACGCTATTGCTGCTGCTGACTTGTCTCAAACTTCTGGTTTT
GGTCCATTCGGTCCACAGGGTATTGGTCAGTACACTACTTGGAGAGACTTCATCTGTGCTATCGCTGACC
CACATGTTTACCACTGGCAAACTGTTATGGACGATACTGTTTCCGCTTCCGTTGCTCAGGCTTTGGACGA
ATTGATGTTGTGGGCTGAAGATTGTCCTGAGGTTAGACATTTGGTTCACGCTGACTTCGGTTCCAACAAC
GTTTTGACTGACAACGGTAGAATCACTGCTGTTATCGACTGGTCCGAAGCTATGTTCGGTGACTCTCAAT
ACGAGGTTGCTAACATCTTCTTTTGGAGACCATGGTTGGCTTGTATGGAACAGCAGACTAGATACTTCGA
GAGAAGACACCCAGAATTGGCTGGTTCCCCAAGATTGAGAGCTTACATGTTGAGAATCGGTTTGGACCAG
TTGTACCAGTCCTTGGTTGATGGTAACTTCGATGATGCTGCTTGGGCTCAAGGTAGATGTGACGCTATCG
TTAGATCCGGTGCTGGTACTGTTGGTAGAACTCAGATTGCTAGAAGATCCGCTGCTGTTTGGACTGACGG
TTGTGTTGAAGTTTTGGCTGACTCCGGTAACAGAAGACCATCCACTAGACCAAGAGCTAAAGAGGTTGGT
AGAGTTTAAGTATTAAGAACGTTATTTATATTTCAAATTTTTCTTTTTTTTCTCTACAGACGCTGTACGC
ATGTAACATTATACTGAAAACCTTGCTTGAGAAGGTTTTGGGACGCTCGAAGATCCAGCTGCATTAATGA
ATCGGCCAACGCGCGGGGAGAGGCGGTTTGCGTATTGGGCGCTCTTCCGCTTCCTCGGAATTCACTGGCC
GTCGTTTTACAACGTCGTGACTGGGAAAACCCTGGCGTTACCCAACTTAATCGCCTTGCAGCACATCCCC
CTTTCGCCAGCTGGCGTAATAGCGAAGAGGCCCGCACCGATCGCCCTTCCCAACAGTTGCGCAGCCTGAA
TGGCGAATGGCGCCTGATGCGGTATTTTCTCCTTACGCATCTGTGCGGTATTTCACACCGCATATGGTGC
ACTCTCAGTACAATCTGCTCTGATGCCGCATAGTTAAGCCAGCCCCGACACCCGCCAACACCCGCTGACG
CGCCCTGACGGGCTTGTCTGCTCCCGGCATCCGCTTACAGACAAGCTGTGACCGTCTCCGGGAGCTGCAT
GTGTCAGAGGTTTTCACCGTCATCACCGAAACGC
